Addgene plasmid #241781: pDS_P(aphII)-dsCsgA-Mfp3-A
Purpose: pBBR1MCS replicative vector for increasing biofilm attachment
Depositing lab: Marc Güell. Depositing organization: Universitat Pompeu Fabra. Publication: Engineered Marine Biofilms for Ocean Environment Monitoring. Nevot G, Pol Cros M, Toloza L, Campama-Sanz N, Artigues-Lleixa M, Aguilera L, Guell M. ACS Synth Biol. 2025 Jun 22. doi: 10.1021/acssynbio.5c00192. PubMed 40545707.
Backbone
  Vector backbone: pBBR1MCS
  Vector type: Bacterial Expression, Synthetic Biology
Growth in bacteria
  Bacterial resistance: Chloramphenicol, 25 μg/mL
  Growth temperature: 37°C
  Growth strain: DH5alpha
  Copy number: Unknown
Gene/Insert
  Gene/Insert name: dsCsgA-Mfp3-A
  Species: Dinoroseobacter Shibae
  Mutation: WT
  Cloning method: Gibson Cloning
Terms and licenses: Academic/Nonprofit Terms; Industry Terms: Not Available to Industry
How to cite: pDS_P(aphII)-dsCsgA-Mfp3-A was a gift from Marc Güell (Addgene plasmid # 241781 ; http://n2t.net/addgene:241781 ; RRID:Addgene_241781)
