[The description below was written by a language model from this plasmid's Addgene catalogue record and pLannotate feature annotations shown in this document.]
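Description:
pDS_P(aphII)-dsCsgA-Mfp3-A is a 5.8 kb replicative bacterial expression plasmid built on the broad-host-range pBBR1MCS backbone. It carries the pBBR1 oriV together with the pBBR1 Rep protein that this origin requires, a pairing that lets the plasmid replicate in many Gram-negative bacteria beyond E. coli. Selection is by chloramphenicol, provided by a chloramphenicol acetyltransferase gene under its own cat promoter. The short TcR, lacI, M13 ori and CAP-site matches in the annotation look like backbone remnants rather than functional parts.

The insert is listed as dsCsgA-Mfp3-A, with Dinoroseobacter shibae as the species, and was assembled by Gibson cloning. From the name, it appears to be a fusion of a CsgA curli-type amyloid subunit with Mfp3, a mussel foot adhesive protein, although the record does not spell out the architecture. The coding sequence itself was not annotated. It most likely lies in the unannotated stretch on the reverse strand between a T7 gene 10 ribosome binding site and a C-terminal His tag, which is followed by a short SET1-like match and a T7 terminator. A T7 promoter and lac operator sit just upstream of the RBS, apparently carried over from a pET-style cassette. The plasmid name indicates expression from the aphII promoter (the Tn5 kanamycin-resistance gene promoter). No such promoter is annotated, but the Tn5-derived fragment called as tnpA immediately upstream of the T7 promoter may correspond to that region.

The stated purpose is to increase biofilm attachment, and the associated work concerns engineered marine biofilms for ocean environmental monitoring. Displaying an adhesive domain on a secreted amyloid fibre scaffold would fit that goal.
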