Features (pLannotate 1.2.2; 17 found; start..end, strand, type, name):
    571..1233    +  CDS            pBBR1 Rep: replication protein for the broad-host-range plasmid pBBR1 from Bordetella bronchiseptica
   1294..1363    +  CDS            TcR (fragment): tetracycline efflux protein; tet; confers resistance to tetracycline
   1693..1724    -  CDS            CmR (fragment): chloramphenicol acetyltransferase confers resistance to chloramphenicol
   1724..1777    +  rep_origin     M13 ori (fragment): M13 bacteriophage origin of replication; arrow indicates direction of (+) strand synthesis
   1800..1847    -  terminator     T7 terminator: transcription terminator for bacteriophage T7 RNA polymerase
   1855..1904    -  CDS            SET1 (fragment): solubility-enhancement tag derived from T7 phage gene 10B
   1920..1940    -  CDS            7xHis: 6xHis affinity tag
   2993..3015    -  RBS            RBS: efficient ribosome binding site from bacteriophage T7 gene 10 (Olins and Rangwala, 1989)
   3030..3054    -  protein_bind   lac operator: The lac repressor binds to the lac operator to inhibit transcription in E. coli. This inhibition can be relieved by adding lactose or isopropyl-β-D-thiogalactopyranoside (IPTG). lac repressor encoded by lacI
   3055..3073    -  promoter       T7 promoter: promoter for bacteriophage T7 RNA polymerase
   3134..3244    -  CDS            tnpA (fragment): TN5P_ECOLX - Also known as tnp. Experimental evidence at protein level: Swiss-Prot protein existence level 1. Mediates transposition of transposon Tn5 by a 'cut and paste' mechanism. First, the monomeric transposase binds the 19 bp inverted DNA repeats flanking the transposon. Then, dimerization of the DNA- bound transposase creates a synaptic DNA complex. After nicking of the first DNA strand, excision of the transposon proceeds through a series of intermediates. The transposase then mediates the insertion of the transposon at a new site by strand transfer. The activity of the wild- type tran
   3255..3276    -  protein_bind   CAP binding site: CAP binding activates transcription in the presence of cAMP. E. coli catabolite activator protein
   3289..3381    -  CDS            lacI (fragment): lac repressor; lacI; The lac repressor binds to the lac operator to inhibit transcription in E. coli. This inhibition can be relieved by adding lactose or isopropyl-β-D-thiogalactopyranoside (IPTG).
   3392..4022    -  CDS            CmR (fragment): chloramphenicol acetyltransferase; cat; confers resistance to chloramphenicol
   4023..4125    -  promoter       cat promoter: promoter of the E. coli cat gene encoding chloramphenicol acetyltransferase
   4265..4417    -  CDS            tnpA (fragment): TN5P_ECOLX - Also known as tnp. Experimental evidence at protein level: Swiss-Prot protein existence level 1. Mediates transposition of transposon Tn5 by a 'cut and paste' mechanism. First, the monomeric transposase binds the 19 bp inverted DNA repeats flanking the transposon. Then, dimerization of the DNA- bound transposase creates a synaptic DNA complex. After nicking of the first DNA strand, excision of the transposon proceeds through a series of intermediates. The transposase then mediates the insertion of the transposon at a new site by strand transfer. The activity of the wild- type tran
   5581..570     +  rep_origin     pBBR1 oriV (across the origin): replication origin of the broad-host-range plasmid pBBR1 from Bordetella bronchiseptica; requires the pBBR1 Rep protein for replication
>Addgene plasmid #241781 | pDS_P(aphII)-dsCsgA-Mfp3-A | addgene full sequence | sequence record 488508 | Addgene NGS Result
CCGGCCTGCGGCCTGCGCGCTTCGCTTGCCGGTTGGACACCAAGTGGAAGGCGGGTCAAGGCTCGCGCAG
CGACCGCGCAGCGGCTTGGCCTTGACGCGCCTGGAACGACCCAAGCCTATGCGAGTGGGGGCAGTCGAAG
GGCGAAGCCCGCCCGCCTGCCCCCCGAGCCTCACGGCGGCGAGTGCGGGGGTTCCAAGGGGGCAGCGCCA
CCTTGGGCAAGGCCGAAGGCCGCGCAGTCGATCAACAAGCCCCGGAGGGGCCACTTTTTGCCGGAGGGGG
AGCCGCGCCGAAGGCGTGGGGGAACCCCGCAGGGGTGCCCTTCTTTGGGCACCAAAGAACTAGATATAGG
GCGAAATGCGAAAGACTTAAAAATCAACAACTTAAAAAAGGGGGGTACGCAACAGCTCATTGCGGCACCC
CCCGCAATAGCTCATTGCGTAGGTTAAAGAAAATCTGTAATTGACTGCCACTTTTACGCAACGCATAATT
GTTGTCGCGCTGCCGAAAAGTTGCAGCTGATTGCGCATGGTGCCGCAACCGTGCGGCACCCCTACCGCAT
GGAGATAAGCATGGCCACGCAGTCCAGAGAAATCGGCATTCAAGCCAAGAACAAGCCCGGTCACTGGGTG
CAAACGGAACGCAAAGCGCATGAGGCGTGGGCCGGGCTTATTGCGAGGAAACCCACGGCGGCAATGCTGC
TGCATCACCTCGTGGCGCAGATGGGCCACCAGAACGCCGTGGTGGTCAGCCAGAAGACACTTTCCAAGCT
CATCGGACGTTCTTTGCGGACGGTCCAATACGCAGTCAAGGACTTGGTGGCCGAGCGCTGGATCTCCGTC
GTGAAGCTCAACGGCCCCGGCACCGTGTCGGCCTACGTGGTCAATGACCGCGTGGCGTGGGGCCAGCCCC
GCGACCAGTTGCGCCTGTCGGTGTTCAGTGCCGCCGTGGTGGTTGATCACGACGACCAGGACGAATCGCT
GTTGGGGCATGGCGACCTGCGCCGCATCCCGACCCTGTATCCGGGCGAGCAGCAACTACCGACCGGCCCC
GGCGAGGAGCCGCCCAGCCAGCCCGGCATTCCGGGCATGGAACCAGACCTGCCAGCCTTGATCGAAACGG
AGGAATGGGAACGGCGCGGGCAGCAGCGCCTGCCGATGCCCGATGAGCCGTGTTTTCTGGACGATGGCGA
GCCGTTGGAGCCGCCGACACGGGTCACGCTGCCGCGCCGGTAGCACTTGGGTTGCGCAGCAACCCGTAAG
TGCGCTGTTCCAGACTATCGGCTGTAGCCGCCTCGCCGCCCTATACCTTGTCTGCCTCCCCGCGTTGCGT
CGCGGTGCATGGAGCCGGGCCACCTCGACCTGAATGGAAGCCGGCGGCACCTCGCTAACGGATTCACCGT
TTTTATCAGGCTCTGGGAGGCAGAATAAATGATCATATCGTCAATTATTACCTCCACGGGGAGAGCCTGA
GCAAACTGGCCTCAGGCATTTGAGAAGCACACGGTCACACTGCTTCCGGTAGTCAATAAACCGGTAAACC
AGCAATAGACATAAGCGGCTATTTAACGACCCTGCCCTGAACCGACGACCGGGTCGAATTTGCTTTCGAA
TTTCTGCCATTCATCCGCTTATTATCACTTATTCAGGCGTAGCAACCAGGCGTTTAAGGGCACCAATAAC
TGCCTTAAAAAAATTACGCCCCGCCCTGCCACTCATCGCAGTACGGCCTATTGGTTAAAAAATGAGCTGA
TTTAACAAAAATTTAACGCGAATTTTACGGATATAGTTCCTCCTTTCAGCAAAAAACCCCTCAAGACCCG
TTTAGAGGCCCCAAGGGGTTATGCTAGTTATTGCTCAGCGGTGGCAGCAGCCAACTCAGCTTCCTTTCGG
GCTTTGTTAGCAGCCGGATCTCACTATTAATGGTGATGGTGATGGTGATGATAATACTTTCGTCCCCATC
GACCTCTTTTCCAACCATTGTTCCAGCCTTTATACCCGCCATAACGTCTGCCATATCTATTGTAGTTGCC
ACCACCGTAGCGTCTTGGAGGACCATACTTTGGACCATAATAATCAGCACTGCCACCGCCACCGCTACCG
CCACCGCCCCAGGGCACCTCCTTGCCGGCCCAGTCGAAAAATCCGCCGGTCTGCGCGGCGGTGACGCCGT
CCATGACCCGCACGAGGTTGGCCGCGGCCTCCGCGGGTGCCACGGCGGGGTGTCGTCCGAGGTATTTCGC
GGTGAACGGCGTGGCGACCGTGCCGGGATGCAGAGCAATGACGGCCGCCTGCTTGTGGGTGCGGGAAATC
TCGATCGCCGCCGTATGGACGATCTGGTTCACCGCAGCCTTGGCGGCCCGGTAACTGTACCAACCGCCGA
GCCGGTTGTCGCCGATCGAACCGACCCGCGCCGACAGCACGGCGAAGACGCAGGGGGTATCCTTGGGCAA
CAGCCGCTGCGCGTGCCGAAGCACCAGTGCCGGCCCCATCGCATTCAGGGCGAACTGATCCAGGAGACCC
TGCGGCGAGAGGTCGCGCAGGGACTTTTCCGGTGCCGCCCCGCCGATCTCGAGCGCGCCGGTGGCGACCA
CGACCCGCGCGAAAGGACCCTCCAGACGGCTCAGATGGGCGTTGACCGAGTCCTCGTCCGTGATGTCGAA
CCCGTCGACGCTCCGCGACAGGCCCTTGATTTCGTGTGTTTTTGTTAGCTCCGCAACCAGCGCGGCACCA
ATGCCGCCGGAACTGCCGAGCACGAGGGCGCGAGGGGCCATGGCTTCTCTCCTTCACAGGAGGGTGACAC
TTAGGTCGCAGCGGCAATCTGCCGAGGCTTTTTATTAACCTTTTCGCGGTAGCGTTTTTGCAAGGCTGAG
GGAGGCGACATAGAGTGAGTTTGACCTATGACCAGACTGCTATTGGCCGCGCTTTTGACCGCGCTGCTCG
GGGGCCCGGCCTCCGCGATTGAACTGCACCTGCTGCGGAGCTCATATGTATATCTCCTTCTTAAAGTTAA
ACAAAATTATTTCTAGAGGGGAATTGTTATCCGCTCACAATTCCCCTATAGTGAGTCGTATTAATTTCGC
GGGATCGAGATCAATTCCGCGAGCGAAACGATCCTCATCCTGTCTCTTGATCAGATCTTGATCCCCTGCG
CCATCAGATCCTTGGCGGCAAGAAAGCCATCCAGTTTACTTTGCAGGGCTTCCCAACCTTACCAGAGGGC
GCCCCAGCTGGCAATTCCGGGCCTGGGGTGCCTAATGAGTGAGCTAACTCACATTAATTGCGTTGCGCTC
ACTGCCCGCTTTCCAGTCGGGAAACCTGTCGTGCCAGCTGCATTAATGAATCGGCCAACGCGCGGGGAGA
GGCGGTTTGCGTATTGGGCGCATGCATAAAAACTGTTGTAATTCATTAAGCATTCTGCCGACATGGAAGC
CATCACAAACGGCATGATGAACCTGAATCGCCAGCGGCATCAGCACCTTGTCGCCTTGCGTATAATATTT
GCCCATGGTGAAAACGGGGGCGAAGAAGTTGTCCATATTGGCCACGTTTAAATCAAAACTGGTGAAACTC
ACCCAGGGATTGGCTGAGACGAAAAACATATTCTCAATAAACCCTTTAGGGAAATAGGCCAGGTTTTCAC
CGTAACACGCCACATCTTGCGAATATATGTGTAGAAACTGCCGGAAATCGTCGTGGTATTCACTCCAGAG
CGATGAAAACGTTTCAGTTTGCTCATGGAAAACGGTGTAACAAGGGTGAACACTATCCCATATCACCAGC
TCACCGTCTTTCATTGCCATACGGAATTCCGGATGAGCATTCATCAGGCGGGCAAGAATGTGAATAAAGG
CCGGATAAAACTTGTGCTTATTTTTCTTTACGGTCTTTAAAAAGGCCGTAATATCCAGCTGAACGGTCTG
GTTATAGGTACATTGAGCAACTGACTGAAATGCCTCAAAATGTTCTTTACGATGCCATTGGGATATATCA
ACGGTGGTATATCCAGTGATTTTTTTCTCCATTTTAGCTTCCTTAGCTCCTGAAAATCTCGATAACTCAA
AAAATACGCCCGGTAGTGATCTTATTTCATTATGGTGAAAGTTGGAACCTCTTACGTGCCGATCAACGTC
TCATTTTCGCCAAAAGTTGGCTCAGGGCTTCCCGGTATCAACAGGGACACCAGGATTTATTTATTCTGCG
AAGTGATCTTCCGTCACAGGTATTTATTCGAAGACGAAAGGGCCTCGTGATACGCCTATTTTTATAGGTT
AATGATCGCCATGTAAGCCCACTGCAAGCTACCTGCTTTCTCTTTGCGCTTGCGTTTTCCCTTGTCCAGA
TAGCCCAGTAGCTGACATTCATCCCAGGTGGCACTTTTCGGGGAAATGTGCGCGCCCGCGTTCCTGCTGG
CGCTGGGCCTGTTTCTGGCGCTGGACTTCCCGCTGTTCCGTCAGCAGCTTTTCGCCCACGGCCTTGATGA
TCGCGGCGGCCTTGGCCTGCATATCCCGATTCAACGGCCCCAGGGCGTCCAGAACGGGCTTCAGGCGCTC
CCGAAGGTCTCGGGCCGTCTCTTGGGCTTGATCGGCCTTCTTGCGCATCTCACGCGCTCCTGCGGCGGCC
TGTAGGGCAGGCTCATACCCCTGCCGAACCGCTTTTGTCAGCCGGTCGGCCACGGCTTCCGGCGTCTCAA
CGCGCTTTGAGATTCCCAGCTTTTCGGCCAATCCCTGCGGTGCATAGGCGCGTGGCTCGACCGCTTGCGG
GCTGATGGTGACGTGGCCCACTGGTGGCCGCTCCAGGGCCTCGTAGAACGCCTGAATGCGCGTGTGACGT
GCCTTGCTGCCCTCGATGCCCCGTTGCAGCCCTAGATCGGCCACAGCGGCCGCAAACGTGGTCTGGTCGC
GGGTCATCTGCGCTTTGTTGCCGATGAACTCCTTGGCCGACAGCCTGCCGTCCTGCGTCAGCGGCACCAC
GAACGCGGTCATGTGCGGGCTGGTTTCGTCACGGTGGATGCTGGCCGTCACGATGCGATCCGCCCCGTAC
TTGTCCGCCAGCCACTTGTGCGCCTTCTCGAAGAACGCCGCCTGCTGTTCTTGGCTGGCCGACTTCCACC
ATTCCGGGCTGGCCGTCATGACGTACTCGACCGCCAACACAGCGTCCTTGCGCCGCTTCTCTGGCAGCAA
CTCGCGCAGTCGGCCCATCGCTTCATCGGTGCTGCTGGCCGCCCAGTGCTCGTTCTCTGGCGTCCTGCTG
GCGTCAGCGTTGGGCGTCTCGCGCTCGCGGTAGGCGTGCTTGAGACTGGCCGCCACGTTGCCCATTTTCG
CCAGCTTCTTGCATCGCATGATCGCGTATGCCGCCATGCCTGCCCCTCCCTTTTGGTGTCCAACCGGCTC
GACGGGGGCAGCGCAAGGCGGTGCCTCCGGCGGGCCACTCAATGCTTGAGTATACTCACTAGACTTTGCT
TCGCAAAGTCGTGACCGCCTACGGCGGCTGCGGCGCCCTACGGGCTTGCTCTCCGGGCTTCGCCCTGCGC
GGTCGCTGCGCTCCCTTGCCAGCCCGTGGATATGTGGACGATGGCCGCGAGCGGCCACCGGCTGGCTCGC
TTCGCTCGGCCCGTGGACAACCCTGCTGGACAAGCTGATGGACAGGCTGCGCCTGCCCACGAGCTTGACC
ACAGGGATTGCCCACCGGCTACCCAGCCTTCGACCACATACCCACCGGCTCCAACTGCGCGGCCTGCGGC
CTTGCCCCATCAATTTTTTTAATTTTCTCTGGGGAAAAGCCT
